Addgene plasmid #163626: plenti_DCLK1 G511N
Purpose: Expresses DCLK1 G511N in E. coli
Depositing lab: Kenneth Westover. Depositing organization: University of Texas Southwestern Medical Center. Publication: Chemical Biology Toolkit for DCLK1 Reveals Connection to RNA Processing. Liu Y, Ferguson FM, Li L, Kuljanin M, Mills CE, Subramanian K, Harshbarger W, Gondi S, Wang J, Sorger PK, Mancias JD, Gray NS, Westover KD. Cell Chem Biol. 2020 Oct 15;27(10):1229-1240.e4. doi: 10.1016/j.chembiol.2020.07.011. Epub 2020 Aug 4. PubMed 32755567.
Backbone
  Vector backbone: pLenti6
  Vector type: Lentiviral
Growth in bacteria
  Bacterial resistance: Ampicillin, 100 μg/mL
  Growth temperature: Room Temperature
  Growth strain: NEB Stable
  Copy number: Unknown
Gene/Insert
  Gene/Insert name: DCLK1
  Species: H. sapiens (human)
  Mutation: G511N
  Entrez Gene: DCLK1 (a.k.a. CL1, CLICK1, DCAMKL1, DCDC3A, DCLK)
  Promoter: sv40
  Tag / fusion protein: V5 (C terminal on insert)
  Cloning method: Unknown
  Sequencing primers: 5′ ATGTCCTTCGGCAGAGACATG-3’
Terms and licenses: Academic/Nonprofit Terms; Industry Terms: Not Available to Industry
Depositor comments: Please note that the Addgene NGS sequence differs from the depositor's annotated sequence. These differences do not affect plasmid function.
How to cite: plenti_DCLK1 G511N was a gift from Kenneth Westover (Addgene plasmid # 163626 ; http://n2t.net/addgene:163626 ; RRID:Addgene_163626)
