[The description below was written by a language model from this plasmid's Addgene catalogue record and pLannotate feature annotations shown in this document.]
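Description:
plenti_DCLK1 G511N is a third-generation-style, self-inactivating HIV-1 lentiviral transfer plasmid built on a pLenti6 backbone and carrying human DCLK1 (doublecortin-like kinase 1) with the G511N substitution. It is propagated in E. coli through a high-copy ColE1/pUC origin with ampicillin selection (AmpR); an f1 origin and residual lac/lacZα, T3 and T7 elements from the cloning backbone are also present. The viral portion comprises an RSV promoter fused to a truncated 5' LTR, the Ψ packaging signal with a gag fragment, the RRE for Rev-dependent export of the genomic RNA, and a ΔU3 3' LTR followed by an SV40 poly(A) signal and SV40 origin.

In both sequence records the DCLK1 open reading frame sits directly downstream of the CMV enhancer/promoter and is followed by a C-terminal V5 epitope tag. The SV40 early promoter, which the catalogue lists as the promoter, instead lies downstream, where together with the bacterial EM7 promoter it drives the blasticidin S deaminase gene for selection of transduced mammalian cells. The stated purpose of expression in E. coli also fits poorly with this architecture, which is that of a vector for viral delivery and stable expression in mammalian cells.

The two records differ. The repository's sequencing result is about 800 nt longer than the depositor's annotated sequence and additionally shows Gateway attB1/attB2 sites flanking the insert, a WPRE after the V5 tag and a cPPT/CTS upstream of CMV. In that version there are gaps between the annotated DCLK1 fragment, attB2 and V5. The depositor notes that these differences do not affect function. The associated work concerns chemical biology tools for DCLK1, but the record does not state what the G511N mutation is for.
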