Features (pLannotate 1.2.2; 30 found; start..end, strand, type, name):
     55..76      +  protein_bind   CAP binding site: CAP binding activates transcription in the presence of cAMP. E. coli catabolite activator protein
     91..121     +  promoter       lac promoter: promoter for the E. coli lac operon
    129..145     +  protein_bind   lac operator: The lac repressor binds to the lac operator to inhibit transcription in E. coli. This inhibition can be relieved by adding lactose or isopropyl-β-D-thiogalactopyranoside (IPTG). lac repressor encoded by lacI
    190..208     +  promoter       T3 promoter: promoter for bacteriophage T3 RNA polymerase
    236..462     +  promoter       RSV promoter: Rous sarcoma virus enhancer/promoter
    463..643     +  LTR            5' LTR (truncated): truncated 5' long terminal repeat (LTR) from HIV-1
    690..815     +  misc_feature   HIV-1 Ψ: packaging signal of human immunodeficiency virus type 1
    799..1162    +  CDS            HIV-1 gag (fragment): gag protein from human immunodeficiency virus 1; gag
   1308..1541    +  misc_feature   RRE: The Rev response element (RRE) of HIV-1 allows for Rev-dependent mRNA export from the nucleus to the cytoplasm.
   1918..2018    +  CDS            Rev (fragment): human immunodeficiency virus 1 (HIV-1) Rev protein; rev; enhances nuclear export of unspliced and incompletely spliced viral mRNAs
   2019..2039    -  misc_feature   MCS (fragment): pBluescript multiple cloning site
   2049..2352    +  enhancer       CMV enhancer: human cytomegalovirus immediate early enhancer
   2353..2556    +  promoter       CMV promoter: human cytomegalovirus (CMV) immediate early promoter
   2673..4730    +  CDS            DCLK1 (fragment): DCLK1_HUMAN - Also known as DCAMKL1, DCDC3A, KIAA0369. Experimental evidence at protein level: Swiss-Prot protein existence level 1. Probable kinase that may be involved in a calcium-signaling pathway controlling neuronal migration in the developing brain. May also participate in functions of the mature nervous system. From Homo sapiens (Human).
   4805..4858    +  CDS            Dclk1 (fragment): DCLK1_RAT - Also known as Cpg16, Dcamkl1. Experimental evidence at protein level: Swiss-Prot protein existence level 1. Probable kinase that may be involved in a calcium-signaling pathway controlling neuronal migration in the developing brain. May also participate in functions of the mature nervous system (By similarity). From Rattus norvegicus (Rat).
   4860..4901    +  CDS            V5 tag: epitope tag from simian virus 5
   4943..5272    +  promoter       SV40 promoter: SV40 enhancer and early promoter
   5320..5367    +  promoter       EM7 promoter: synthetic bacterial promoter&nbsp
   5386..5784    +  CDS            BSD: blasticidin S deaminase; Aspergillus terreus BSD; confers resistance to blasticidin
   5801..5869    +  CDS            nef (fragment): NEF_HV1Z2 - Experimental evidence at protein level: Swiss-Prot protein existence level 1. Extracellular Nef protein targets CD4(+) T-lymphocytes for apoptosis by interacting with CXCR4 surface receptors. From Human immunodeficiency virus type 1 group M subtype D (isolate Z2/CDC-Z34) (HIV-1).
   5871..6104    +  LTR            3' LTR (ΔU3): self-inactivating 3' long terminal repeat (LTR) from HIV-1
   6176..6297    +  polyA_signal   SV40 poly(A) signal: SV40 polyadenylation signal
   6337..6472    +  rep_origin     SV40 ori: SV40 origin of replication
   6493..6511    -  promoter       T7 promoter: promoter for bacteriophage T7 RNA polymerase
   6519..6674    +  CDS            lacZα (fragment): LacZα fragment of β-galactosidase; lacZ fragment
   6679..7107    +  rep_origin     f1 ori (sequence partly withheld): f1 bacteriophage origin of replication; arrow indicates direction of (+) strand synthesis
   7160..7264    +  promoter       AmpR promoter: bla
   7265..8125    +  CDS            AmpR: β-lactamase; bla; confers resistance to ampicillin, carbenicillin, and related antibiotics
   8296..8884    +  rep_origin     ori: high-copy-number ColE1/pMB1/pBR322/pUC origin of replication
   9067..42      +  CDS            lacI (fragment) (across the origin): lac repressor; lacI; The lac repressor binds to the lac operator to inhibit transcription in E. coli. This inhibition can be relieved by adding lactose or isopropyl-β-D-thiogalactopyranoside (IPTG).
>Addgene plasmid #163626 | plenti_DCLK1 G511N | depositor full sequence | sequence record 317086 | plenti_DCLK1 G511N sequence 9117 bps
CAGCTGGCACGACAGGTTTCCCGACTGGAAAGCGGGCAGTGAGCGCAACGCAATTAATGTGAGTTAGCTC
ACTCATTAGGCACCCCAGGCTTTACACTTTATGCTTCCGGCTCGTATGTTGTGTGGAATTGTGAGCGGAT
AACAATTTCACACAGGAAACAGCTATGACCATGATTACGCCAAGCGCGCAATTAACCCTCACTAAAGGGA
ACAAAAGCTGGAGCTGCAAGCTTAATGTAGTCTTATGCAATACTCTTGTAGTCTTGCAACATGGTAACGA
TGAGTTAGCAACATGCCTTACAAGGAGAGAAAAAGCACCGTGCATGCCGATTGGTGGAAGTAAGGTGGTA
CGATCGTGCCTTATTAGGAAGGCAACAGACGGGTCTGACATGGATTGGACGAACCACTGAATTGCCGCAT
TGCAGAGATATTGTATTTAAGTGCCTAGCTCGATACATAAACGGGTCTCTCTGGTTAGACCAGATCTGAG
CCTGGGAGCTCTCTGGCTAACTAGGGAACCCACTGCTTAAGCCTCAATAAAGCTTGCCTTGAGTGCTTCA
AGTAGTGTGTGCCCGTCTGTTGTGTGACTCTGGTAACTAGAGATCCCTCAGACCCTTTTAGTCAGTGTGG
AAAATCTCTAGCAGTGGCGCCCGAACAGGGACTTGAAAGCGAAAGGGAAACCAGAGGAGCTCTCTCGACG
CAGGACTCGGCTTGCTGAAGCGCGCACGGCAAGAGGCGAGGGGCGGCGACTGGTGAGTACGCCAAAAATT
TTGACTAGCGGAGGCTAGAAGGAGAGAGATGGGTGCGAGAGCGTCAGTATTAAGCGGGGGAGAATTAGAT
CGCGATGGGAAAAAATTCGGTTAAGGCCAGGGGGAAAGAAAAAATATAAATTAAAACATATAGTATGGGC
AAGCAGGGAGCTAGAACGATTCGCAGTTAATCCTGGCCTGTTAGAAACATCAGAAGGCTGTAGACAAATA
CTGGGACAGCTACAACCATCCCTTCAGACAGGATCAGAAGAACTTAGATCATTATATAATACAGTAGCAA
CCCTCTATTGTGTGCATCAAAGGATAGAGATAAAAGACACCAAGGAAGCTTTAGACAAGATAGAGGAAGA
GCAAAACAAAAGTAAGACCACCGCACAGCAAGCGGCCGCTGATCTTCAGACCTGGAGGAGGAGATATGAG
GGACAATTGGAGAAGTGAATTATATAAATATAAAGTAGTAAAAATTGAACCATTAGGAGTAGCACCCACC
AAGGCAAAGAGAAGAGTGGTGCAGAGAGAAAAAAGAGCAGTGGGAATAGGAGCTTTGTTCCTTGGGTTCT
TGGGAGCAGCAGGAAGCACTATGGGCGCAGCGTCAATGACGCTGACGGTACAGGCCAGACAATTATTGTC
TGGTATAGTGCAGCAGCAGAACAATTTGCTGAGGGCTATTGAGGCGCAACAGCATCTGTTGCAACTCACA
GTCTGGGGCATCAAGCAGCTCCAGGCAAGAATCCTGGCTGTGGAAAGATACCTAAAGGATCAACAGCTCC
TGGGGATTTGGGGTTGCTCTGGAAAACTCATTTGCACCACTGCTGTGCCTTGGAATGCTAGTTGGAGTAA
TAAATCTCTGGAACAGATTTGGAATCACACGACCTGGATGGAGTGGGACAGAGAAATTAACAATTACACA
AGCTTAATACACTCCTTAATTGAAGAATCGCAAAACCAGCAAGAAAAGAATGAACAAGAATTATTGGAAT
TAGATAAATGGGCAAGTTTGTGGAATTGGTTTAACATAACAAATTGGCTGTGGTATATAAAATTATTCAT
AATGATAGTAGGAGGCTTGGTAGGTTTAAGAATAGTTTTTGCTGTACTTTCTATAGTGAATAGAGTTAGG
CAGGGATATTCACCATTATCGTTTCAGACCCACCTCCCAACCCCGAGGGGACCCGACAGGCCCGAAGGAA
TAGAAGAAGAAGGTGGAGAGAGAGACAGAGACAGATCCATTCGATTAGTGAACGGATCTCGACGGTATCG
ATAAGCTTGGGAGTTCCGCGTTACATAACTTACGGTAAATGGCCCGCCTGGCTGACCGCCCAACGACCCC
CGCCCATTGACGTCAATAATGACGTATGTTCCCATAGTAACGCCAATAGGGACTTTCCATTGACGTCAAT
GGGTGGAGTATTTACGGTAAACTGCCCACTTGGCAGTACATCAAGTGTATCATATGCCAAGTACGCCCCC
TATTGACGTCAATGACGGTAAATGGCCCGCCTGGCATTATGCCCAGTACATGACCTTATGGGACTTTCCT
ACTTGGCAGTACATCTACGTATTAGTCATCGCTATTACCATGGTGATGCGGTTTTGGCAGTACATCAATG
GGCGTGGATAGCGGTTTGACTCACGGGGATTTCCAAGTCTCCACCCCATTGACGTCAATGGGAGTTTGTT
TTGGCACCAAAATCAACGGGACTTTCCAAAATGTCGTAACAACTCCGCCCCATTGACGCAAATGGGCGGT
AGGCGTGTACGGTGGGAGGTCTATATAAGCAGAGCTCGTTTAGTGAACCGTCAGATCGCCTGGAGACGCC
ATCCACGCTGTTTTGACCTCCATAGAAGACACCGACTCTAGAGGATCCACTAGTCCAGTGTGGTGGAATT
GATCCCTTCACCATGTCCTTCGGCAGAGACATGGAGCTGGAGCACTTCGACGAGCGGGATAAGGCGCAGA
GATACAGCCGAGGGTCGCGGGTGAACGGCCTGCCGAGCCCGACGCACAGCGCCCACTGCAGCTTCTACCG
CACCCGCACGCTGCAGACGCTCAGCTCCGAGAAGAAGGCCAAGAAAGTTCGTTTCTATCGAAACGGAGAT
CGATACTTCAAAGGGATTGTGTATGCCATCTCCCCAGACCGGTTCCGATCTTTTGAGGCCCTGCTGGCTG
ATTTGACCCGAACTCTGTCGGATAACGTGAATTTGCCCCAGGGAGTGAGAACAATCTACACCATTGATGG
GCTCAAGAAGATTTCCAGCCTGGACCAACTGGTGGAAGGAGAGAGTTATGTATGTGGCTCCATAGAGCCC
TTCAAGAAACTGGAGTACACCAAGAATGTGAACCCCAACTGGTCGGTGAACGTCAAGACCACCTCGGCTT
CTCGGGCAGTGTCTTCACTGGCCACTGCCAAAGGAAGCCCTTCAGAGGTGCGAGAGAATAAGGATTTCAT
TCGGCCCAAGCTGGTCACCATCATCAGAAGTGGCGTGAAGCCACGGAAAGCTGTCAGGATTCTGCTGAAC
AAGAAAACGGCTCATTCCTTTGAGCAGGTCCTCACCGATATCACCGATGCCATCAAGCTGGACTCGGGAG
TGGTGAAACGCCTGTACACGTTGGATGGGAAACAGGTGATGTGCCTTCAGGACTTTTTTGGTGATGATGA
CATTTTTATTGCATGTGGACCGGAGAAGTTCCGTTACCAGGATGATTTCTTGCTAGATGAAAGTGAATGT
CGAGTGGTAAAGTCCACTTCTTACACCAAAATAGCTTCATCATCCCGCAGGAGCACCACCAAGAGCCCAG
GACCGTCCAGGCGTAGCAAGTCCCCTGCCTCCACCAGCTCAGTTAATGGAACCCCTGGTAGTCAGCTCTC
TACTCCGCGCTCAGGCAAGTCGCCAAGCCCATCACCCACCAGCCCAGGAAGCCTGCGGAAGCAGAGGAGC
TCTCAGCATGGCGGCTCCTCTACGTCACTTGCGTCCACCAAAGTCTGCAGCTCGATGGATGAGAACGATG
GCCCTGGAGAAGAAGTGTCGGAGGAAGGCTTCCAGATTCCAGCTACAATAACAGAACGATATAAAGTCGG
AAGAACAATAGGAGATGGAAATTTTGCTGTTGTCAAGGAATGTGTAGAAAGATCGACTGCTAGAGAGTAT
GCTCTGAAAATTATCAAGAAAAGCAAATGTCGAGGCAAAGAGCACATGATCCAGAATGAAGTGTCTATTT
TAAGAAGAGTGAAGCATCCCAATATCGTTCTTCTGATTGAGGAGATGGATGTGCCAACTGAACTGTATCT
TGTCATGGAATTAGTAAAGGGGGGAGACCTTTTTGATGCCATTACTTCCACTAACAAATACACCGAGAGA
GACGCCAGTGGGATGCTGTACAACCTAGCCAGCGCCATCAAATACCTGCATAGCCTGAACATCGTCCACC
GTAATATCAAGCCAGAGAACCTGCTGGTGTATGAGCACCAAGATGGCAGCAAATCACTGAAGCTGGGTGA
CTTTGGACTGGCCACCATTGTAGACGGCCCCCTGTACACAGTCTGTGGCACCCCAACATACGTGGCTCCA
GAAATCATTGCAGAGACTGGATACGGCCTCAAGGTGGACATCTGGGCAGCAGGTGTAATCACTTATATCC
TGCTGTGTGGTTTCCCTCCATTCCGTGGAAGTGGTGATGACCAGGAGGTGCTTTTTGATCAGATTTTGAT
GGGGCAGGTGGACTTTCCTTCTCCATACTGGGATAATGTTTCCGATTCTGCAAAGGAGCTCATTACCATG
ATGCTGTTGGTCGATGTAGATCAGCGATTTTCTGCTGTTCAAGTACTTGAGCATCCCTGGGTTAATGATG
ATGGCCTCCCAGAAAATGAACATCAGCTGTCAGTAGCTGGAAAGATAAAGAAGCATTTCAACACAGGCCC
CAAGCCGAATAGCACAGCAGCTGGAGTTTCTGTCATAGCACTGGACCACGGGTTTACCATCAAGAGATCA
GGGTCTTTGGACTACTACCAGCAACCAGGAATGTATTGGATAAGACCACCGCTCTTGATAAGGAGAGGCA
GGTTTTCCGACGAAGACGCAACCAGGATGGGTAAGCCTATCCCTAACCCTCTCCTCGGTCTCGATTCTAC
GCGTACCGGTTAGTAATGAGTTTGGAATTAATTCTGTGGAATGTGTGTCAGTTAGGGTGTGGAAAGTCCC
CAGGCTCCCCAGCAGGCAGAAGTATGCAAAGCATGCATCTCAATTAGTCAGCAACCAGGTGTGGAAAGTC
CCCAGGCTCCCCAGCAGGCAGAAGTATGCAAAGCATGCATCTCAATTAGTCAGCAACCATAGTCCCGCCC
CTAACTCCGCCCATCCCGCCCCTAACTCCGCCCAGTTCCGCCCATTCTCCGCCCCATGGCTGACTAATTT
TTTTTATTTATGCAGAGGCCGAGGCCGCCTCTGCCTCTGAGCTATTCCAGAAGTAGTGAGGAGGCTTTTT
TGGAGGCCTAGGCTTTTGCAAAAAGCTCCCGGGAGCTTGTATATCCATTTTCGGATCTGATCAGCACGTG
TTGACAATTAATCATCGGCATAGTATATCGGCATAGTATAATACGACAAGGTGAGGAACTAAACCATGGC
CAAGCCTTTGTCTCAAGAAGAATCCACCCTCATTGAAAGAGCAACGGCTACAATCAACAGCATCCCCATC
TCTGAAGACTACAGCGTCGCCAGCGCAGCTCTCTCTAGCGACGGCCGCATCTTCACTGGTGTCAATGTAT
ATCATTTTACTGGGGGACCTTGTGCAGAACTCGTGGTGCTGGGCACTGCTGCTGCTGCGGCAGCTGGCAA
CCTGACTTGTATCGTCGCGATCGGAAATGAGAACAGGGGCATCTTGAGCCCCTGCGGACGGTGCCGACAG
GTGCTTCTCGATCTGCATCCTGGGATCAAAGCCATAGTGAAGGACAGTGATGGACAGCCGACGGCAGTTG
GGATTCGTGAATTGCTGCCCTCTGGTTATGTGTGGGAGGGCTAAGCACAATTCGAGCTCGGTACCTTTAA
GACCAATGACTTACAAGGCAGCTGTAGATCTTAGCCACTTTTTAAAAGAAAAGGGGGGACTGGAAGGGCT
AATTCACTCCCAACGAAGACAAGATCTGCTTTTTGCTTGTACTGGGTCTCTCTGGTTAGACCAGATCTGA
GCCTGGGAGCTCTCTGGCTAACTAGGGAACCCACTGCTTAAGCCTCAATAAAGCTTGCCTTGAGTGCTTC
AAGTAGTGTGTGCCCGTCTGTTGTGTGACTCTGGTAACTAGAGATCCCTCAGACCCTTTTAGTCAGTGTG
GAAAATCTCTAGCAGTAGTAGTTCATGTCATCTTATTATTCAGTATTTATAACTTGCAAAGAAATGAATA
TCAGAGAGTGAGAGGAACTTGTTTATTGCAGCTTATAATGGTTACAAATAAAGCAATAGCATCACAAATT
TCACAAATAAAGCATTTTTTTCACTGCATTCTAGTTGTGGTTTGTCCAAACTCATCAATGTATCTTATCA
TGTCTGGCTCTAGCTATCCCGCCCCTAACTCCGCCCATCCCGCCCCTAACTCCGCCCAGTTCCGCCCATT
CTCCGCCCCATGGCTGACTAATTTTTTTTATTTATGCAGAGGCCGAGGCCGCCTCGGCCTCTGAGCTATT
CCAGAAGTAGTGAGGAGGCTTTTTTGGAGGCCTAGGGACGTACCCAATTCGCCCTATAGTGAGTCGTATT
ACGCGCGCTCACTGGCCGTCGTTTTACAACGTCGTGACTGGGAAAACCCTGGCGTTACCCAACTTAATCG
CCTTGCAGCACATCCCCCTTTCGCCAGCTGGCGTAATAGCGAAGAGGCCCGCACCGATCGCCCTTCCCAA
CAGTTGCGCAGCCTGAATGGCGAATGGG
[124 nt withheld, positions 6679-6802]
C
[91 nt withheld, positions 6804-6894]
A
[49 nt withheld, positions 6896-6944]
CCTTTGACGTTGGAGTCCACGTTCTTT
[37 nt withheld, positions 6972-7008]
ACCCTATCTCGGTCTATTCTTTTGATTTATAAGGGATTTTGCCGATTTCGGCCTATTGGTTAAAAAATGA
GCTGATTTAACAAAAATTTAACGCGAATTTTAACAAAATATTAACGCTTACAATTTAGGTGGCACTTTTC
GGGGAAATGTGCGCGGAACCCCTATTTGTTTATTTTTCTAAATACATTCAAATATGTATCCGCTCATGAG
ACAATAACCCTGATAAATGCTTCAATAATATTGAAAAAGGAAGAGTATGAGTATTCAACATTTCCGTGTC
GCCCTTATTCCCTTTTTTGCGGCATTTTGCCTTCCTGTTTTTGCTCACCCAGAAACGCTGGTGAAAGTAA
AAGATGCTGAAGATCAGTTGGGTGCACGAGTGGGTTACATCGAACTGGATCTCAACAGCGGTAAGATCCT
TGAGAGTTTTCGCCCCGAAGAACGTTTTCCAATGATGAGCACTTTTAAAGTTCTGCTATGTGGCGCGGTA
TTATCCCGTATTGACGCCGGGCAAGAGCAACTCGGTCGCCGCATACACTATTCTCAGAATGACTTGGTTG
AGTACTCACCAGTCACAGAAAAGCATCTTACGGATGGCATGACAGTAAGAGAATTATGCAGTGCTGCCAT
AACCATGAGTGATAACACTGCGGCCAACTTACTTCTGACAACGATCGGAGGACCGAAGGAGCTAACCGCT
TTTTTGCACAACATGGGGGATCATGTAACTCGCCTTGATCGTTGGGAACCGGAGCTGAATGAAGCCATAC
CAAACGACGAGCGTGACACCACGATGCCTGTAGCAATGGCAACAACGTTGCGCAAACTATTAACTGGCGA
ACTACTTACTCTAGCTTCCCGGCAACAATTAATAGACTGGATGGAGGCGGATAAAGTTGCAGGACCACTT
CTGCGCTCGGCCCTTCCGGCTGGCTGGTTTATTGCTGATAAATCTGGAGCCGGTGAGCGTGGGTCTCGCG
GTATCATTGCAGCACTGGGGCCAGATGGTAAGCCCTCCCGTATCGTAGTTATCTACACGACGGGGAGTCA
GGCAACTATGGATGAACGAAATAGACAGATCGCTGAGATAGGTGCCTCACTGATTAAGCATTGGTAACTG
TCAGACCAAGTTTACTCATATATACTTTAGATTGATTTAAAACTTCATTTTTAATTTAAAAGGATCTAGG
TGAAGATCCTTTTTGATAATCTCATGACCAAAATCCCTTAACGTGAGTTTTCGTTCCACTGAGCGTCAGA
CCCCGTAGAAAAGATCAAAGGATCTTCTTGAGATCCTTTTTTTCTGCGCGTAATCTGCTGCTTGCAAACA
AAAAAACCACCGCTACCAGCGGTGGTTTGTTTGCCGGATCAAGAGCTACCAACTCTTTTTCCGAAGGTAA
CTGGCTTCAGCAGAGCGCAGATACCAAATACTGTTCTTCTAGTGTAGCCGTAGTTAGGCCACCACTTCAA
GAACTCTGTAGCACCGCCTACATACCTCGCTCTGCTAATCCTGTTACCAGTGGCTGCTGCCAGTGGCGAT
AAGTCGTGTCTTACCGGGTTGGACTCAAGACGATAGTTACCGGATAAGGCGCAGCGGTCGGGCTGAACGG
GGGGTTCGTGCACACAGCCCAGCTTGGAGCGAACGACCTACACCGAACTGAGATACCTACAGCGTGAGCT
ATGAGAAAGCGCCACGCTTCCCGAAGGGAGAAAGGCGGACAGGTATCCGGTAAGCGGCAGGGTCGGAACA
GGAGAGCGCACGAGGGAGCTTCCAGGGGGAAACGCCTGGTATCTTTATAGTCCTGTCGGGTTTCGCCACC
TCTGACTTGAGCGTCGATTTTTGTGATGCTCGTCAGGGGGGCGGAGCCTATGGAAAAACGCCAGCAACGC
GGCCTTTTTACGGTTCCTGGCCTTTTGCTGGCCTTTTGCTCACATGTTCTTTCCTGCGTTATCCCCTGAT
TCTGTGGATAACCGTATTACCGCCTTTGAGTGAGCTGATACCGCTCGCCGCAGCCGAACGACCGAGCGCA
GCGAGTCAGTGAGCGAGGAAGCGGAAGAGCGCCCAATACGCAAACCGCCTCTCCCCGCGCGTTGGCCGAT
TCATTAATG
