Features (pLannotate 1.2.2; 32 found; start..end, strand, type, name):
      1..304     +  enhancer       CMV enhancer: human cytomegalovirus immediate early enhancer
    305..508     +  promoter       CMV promoter: human cytomegalovirus (CMV) immediate early promoter
    625..649     +  protein_bind   attB1: mutant version of attB; recombination site for the Gateway® BP reaction BP Clonase™
    650..2707    +  CDS            DCLK1 (fragment): DCLK1_HUMAN - Also known as DCAMKL1, DCDC3A, KIAA0369. Experimental evidence at protein level: Swiss-Prot protein existence level 1. Probable kinase that may be involved in a calcium-signaling pathway controlling neuronal migration in the developing brain. May also participate in functions of the mature nervous system. From Homo sapiens (Human).
   2838..2862    -  protein_bind   attB2: mutant version of attB; recombination site for the Gateway® BP reaction BP Clonase™
   2915..2956    +  CDS            V5 tag: epitope tag from simian virus 5
   2980..3568    +  misc_feature   WPRE: woodchuck hepatitis virus posttranscriptional regulatory element
   3583..3899    +  promoter       SV40 promoter: SV40 enhancer and early promoter
   3947..3994    +  promoter       EM7 promoter: synthetic bacterial promoter&nbsp
   4013..4411    +  CDS            BSD: blasticidin S deaminase; Aspergillus terreus BSD; confers resistance to blasticidin
   4428..4496    +  CDS            nef (fragment): NEF_HV1Z2 - Experimental evidence at protein level: Swiss-Prot protein existence level 1. Extracellular Nef protein targets CD4(+) T-lymphocytes for apoptosis by interacting with CXCR4 surface receptors. From Human immunodeficiency virus type 1 group M subtype D (isolate Z2/CDC-Z34) (HIV-1).
   4498..4731    +  LTR            3' LTR (ΔU3): self-inactivating 3' long terminal repeat (LTR) from HIV-1
   4803..4924    +  polyA_signal   SV40 poly(A) signal: SV40 polyadenylation signal
   4964..5099    +  rep_origin     SV40 ori: SV40 origin of replication
   5120..5138    -  promoter       T7 promoter: promoter for bacteriophage T7 RNA polymerase
   5146..5301    +  CDS            lacZα (fragment): LacZα fragment of β-galactosidase; lacZ fragment
   5306..5734    +  rep_origin     f1 ori (sequence partly withheld): f1 bacteriophage origin of replication; arrow indicates direction of (+) strand synthesis
   5787..5891    +  promoter       AmpR promoter: bla
   5892..6752    +  CDS            AmpR: β-lactamase; bla; confers resistance to ampicillin, carbenicillin, and related antibiotics
   6923..7511    +  rep_origin     ori: high-copy-number ColE1/pMB1/pBR322/pUC origin of replication
   7694..7786    +  CDS            lacI (fragment): lac repressor; lacI; The lac repressor binds to the lac operator to inhibit transcription in E. coli. This inhibition can be relieved by adding lactose or isopropyl-β-D-thiogalactopyranoside (IPTG).
   7799..7820    +  protein_bind   CAP binding site: CAP binding activates transcription in the presence of cAMP. E. coli catabolite activator protein
   7835..7865    +  promoter       lac promoter: promoter for the E. coli lac operon
   7873..7889    +  protein_bind   lac operator: The lac repressor binds to the lac operator to inhibit transcription in E. coli. This inhibition can be relieved by adding lactose or isopropyl-β-D-thiogalactopyranoside (IPTG). lac repressor encoded by lacI
   7934..7952    +  promoter       T3 promoter: promoter for bacteriophage T3 RNA polymerase
   7980..8206    +  promoter       RSV promoter: Rous sarcoma virus enhancer/promoter
   8207..8387    +  LTR            5' LTR (truncated): truncated 5' long terminal repeat (LTR) from HIV-1
   8434..8559    +  misc_feature   HIV-1 Ψ: packaging signal of human immunodeficiency virus type 1
   8543..8906    +  CDS            HIV-1 gag (fragment): gag protein from human immunodeficiency virus 1; gag
   9052..9285    +  misc_feature   RRE: The Rev response element (RRE) of HIV-1 allows for Rev-dependent mRNA export from the nucleus to the cytoplasm.
   9662..9762    +  CDS            Rev (fragment): human immunodeficiency virus 1 (HIV-1) Rev protein; rev; enhances nuclear export of unspliced and incompletely spliced viral mRNAs
   9781..9898    +  misc_feature   cPPT/CTS: central polypurine tract and central termination sequence of HIV-1
>Addgene plasmid #163626 | plenti_DCLK1 G511N | addgene full sequence | sequence record 324837 | Addgene NGS Result
CGTTACATAACTTACGGTAAATGGCCCGCCTGGCTGACCGCCCAACGACCCCCGCCCATTGACGTCAATA
ATGACGTATGTTCCCATAGTAACGCCAATAGGGACTTTCCATTGACGTCAATGGGTGGAGTATTTACGGT
AAACTGCCCACTTGGCAGTACATCAAGTGTATCATATGCCAAGTACGCCCCCTATTGACGTCAATGACGG
TAAATGGCCCGCCTGGCATTATGCCCAGTACATGACCTTATGGGACTTTCCTACTTGGCAGTACATCTAC
GTATTAGTCATCGCTATTACCATGGTGATGCGGTTTTGGCAGTACATCAATGGGCGTGGATAGCGGTTTG
ACTCACGGGGATTTCCAAGTCTCCACCCCATTGACGTCAATGGGAGTTTGTTTTGGCACCAAAATCAACG
GGACTTTCCAAAATGTCGTAACAACTCCGCCCCATTGACGCAAATGGGCGGTAGGCGTGTACGGTGGGAG
GTCTATATAAGCAGAGCTCGTTTAGTGAACCGTCAGATCGCCTGGAGACGCCATCCACGCTGTTTTGACC
TCCATAGAAGACACCGACTCTAGAGGATCCACTAGTCCAGTGTGGTGGAATTCTGCAGATATCAACAAGT
TTGTACAAAAAAGCAGGCTATGTCCTTCGGCAGAGACATGGAGCTGGAGCACTTCGACGAGCGGGATAAG
GCGCAGAGATACAGCCGAGGGTCGCGGGTGAACGGCCTGCCGAGCCCGACGCACAGCGCCCACTGCAGCT
TCTACCGCACCCGCACGCTGCAGACGCTCAGCTCCGAGAAGAAGGCCAAGAAAGTTCGTTTCTATCGAAA
CGGAGATCGATACTTCAAAGGGATTGTGTATGCCATCTCCCCAGACCGGTTCCGATCTTTTGAGGCCCTG
CTGGCTGATTTGACCCGAACTCTGTCGGATAACGTGAATTTGCCCCAGGGAGTGAGAACAATCTACACCA
TTGATGGGCTCAAGAAGATTTCCAGCCTGGACCAACTGGTGGAAGGAGAGAGTTATGTATGTGGCTCCAT
AGAGCCCTTCAAGAAACTGGAGTACACCAAGAATGTGAACCCCAACTGGTCGGTGAACGTCAAGACCACC
TCGGCTTCTCGGGCAGTGTCTTCACTGGCCACTGCCAAAGGAAGCCCTTCAGAGGTGCGAGAGAATAAGG
ATTTCATTCGGCCCAAGCTGGTCACCATCATCAGAAGTGGCGTGAAGCCACGGAAAGCTGTCAGGATTCT
GCTGAACAAGAAAACGGCTCATTCCTTTGAGCAGGTCCTCACCGATATCACCGATGCCATCAAGCTGGAC
TCGGGAGTGGTGAAACGCCTGTACACGTTGGATGGGAAACAGGTGATGTGCCTTCAGGACTTTTTTGGTG
ATGATGACATTTTTATTGCATGTGGACCGGAGAAGTTCCGTTACCAGGATGATTTCTTGCTAGATGAAAG
TGAATGTCGAGTGGTAAAGTCCACTTCTTACACCAAAATAGCTTCATCATCCCGCAGGAGCACCACCAAG
AGCCCAGGACCGTCCAGGCGTAGCAAGTCCCCTGCCTCCACCAGCTCAGTTAATGGAACCCCTGGTAGTC
AGCTCTCTACTCCGCGCTCAGGCAAGTCGCCAAGCCCATCACCCACCAGCCCAGGAAGCCTGCGGAAGCA
GAGGAGCTCTCAGCATGGCGGCTCCTCTACGTCACTTGCGTCCACCAAAGTCTGCAGCTCGATGGATGAG
AACGATGGCCCTGGAGAAGAAGTGTCGGAGGAAGGCTTCCAGATTCCAGCTACAATAACGGAACGATATA
AAGTCGGAAGAACAATAGGAGATGGAAATTTTGCTGTTGTCAAGGAATGTGTAGAAAGATCGACTGCTAG
AGAGTACGCTCTGAAAATTATCAAGAAAAGCAAATGTCGAGGCAAAGAGCACATGATCCAGAATGAAGTG
TCTATTTTAAGAAGAGTGAAGCATCCCAATATCGTTCTTCTGATTGAGGAGATGGATGTGCCAACTGAAC
TGTATCTTGTCATGGAATTAGTAAAGGGGGGAGACCTTTTTGATGCCATTACTTCCACTAACAAATACAC
CGAGAGAGACGCCAGTGGGATGCTGTACAACCTAGCCAGCGCCATCAAATACCTGCATAGCCTGAACATC
GTCCACCGTAATATCAAGCCAGAGAACCTGCTGGTGTATGAGCACCAAGATGGCAGCAAATCACTGAAGC
TGGGTGACTTTGGACTGGCCACCATTGTAGACGGCCCCCTGTACACAGTCTGTGGCACCCCAACATACGT
GGCTCCAGAAATCATTGCAGAGACTGGATACGGCCTCAAGGTGGACATCTGGGCAGCAGGTGTAATCACT
TATATCCTGCTGTGTGGTTTCCCTCCATTCCGTGGAAGTGGTGATGACCAGGAGGTGCTTTTTGATCAGA
TTTTGATGGGGCAGGTGGACTTTCCTTCTCCATACTGGGATAATGTTTCCGATTCTGCAAAGGAGCTCAT
TACCATGATGCTGTTGGTCGATGTAGATCAGCGATTTTCTGCTGTTCAAGTACTTGAGCATCCCTGGGTT
AATGATGATGGCCTCCCAGAAAATGAACATCAGCTGTCAGTAGCTGGAAAGATAAAGAAGCATTTCAACA
CAGGCCCCAAGCCGAATAGCACAGCAGCTGGAGTTTCTGTCATAGCACTGGACCACGGGTTTACCATCAA
GAGATCAGGGTCTTTGGACTACTACCAGCAACCAGGAATGTATTGGATAAGACCACCGCTCTTGATAAGG
AGAGGCAGGTTTTCCGACGAAGACGCAACCAGGATGGACCCAGCTTTCTTGTACAAAGTGGTTGATATCC
AGCACAGTGGCGGCCGCTCGAGTCTAGAGGGCCCGCGGTTCGAAGGTAAGCCTATCCCTAACCCTCTCCT
CGGTCTCGATTCTACGCGTACCGGTTAGTAATGATCGACAATCAACCTCTGGATTACAAAATTTGTGAAA
GATTGACTGGTATTCTTAACTATGTTGCTCCTTTTACGCTATGTGGATACGCTGCTTTAATGCCTTTGTA
TCATGCTATTGCTTCCCGTATGGCTTTCATTTTCTCCTCCTTGTATAAATCCTGGTTGCTGTCTCTTTAT
GAGGAGTTGTGGCCCGTTGTCAGGCAACGTGGCGTGGTGTGCACTGTGTTTGCTGACGCAACCCCCACTG
GTTGGGGCATTGCCACCACCTGTCAGCTCCTTTCCGGGACTTTCGCTTTCCCCCTCCCTATTGCCACGGC
GGAACTCATCGCCGCCTGCCTTGCCCGCTGCTGGACAGGGGCTCGGCTGTTGGGCACTGACAATTCCGTG
GTGTTGTCGGGGAAGCTGACGTCCTTTCCATGGCTGCTCGCCTGTGTTGCCACCTGGATTCTGCGCGGGA
CGTCCTTCTGCTACGTCCCTTCGGCCCTCAATCCAGCGGACCTTCCTTCCCGCGGCCTGCTGCCGGCTCT
GCGGCCTCTTCCGCGTCTTCGCCTTCGCCCTCAGACGAGTCGGATCTCCCTTTGGGCCGCCTCCCCGCCT
GGCGATGGTACCGGTGTGGAAAGTCCCCAGGCTCCCCAGCAGGCAGAAGTATGCAAAGCATGCATCTCAA
TTAGTCAGCAACCAGGTGTGGAAAGTCCCCAGGCTCCCCAGCAGGCAGAAGTATGCAAAGCATGCATCTC
AATTAGTCAGCAACCATAGTCCCGCCCCTAACTCCGCCCATCCCGCCCCTAACTCCGCCCAGTTCCGCCC
ATTCTCCGCCCCATGGCTGACTAATTTTTTTTATTTATGCAGAGGCCGAGGCCGCCTCTGCCTCTGAGCT
ATTCCAGAAGTAGTGAGGAGGCTTTTTTGGAGGCCTAGGCTTTTGCAAAAAGCTCCCGGGAGCTTGTATA
TCCATTTTCGGATCTGATCAGCACGTGTTGACAATTAATCATCGGCATAGTATATCGGCATAGTATAATA
CGACAAGGTGAGGAACTAAACCATGGCCAAGCCTTTGTCTCAAGAAGAATCCACCCTCATTGAAAGAGCA
ACGGCTACAATCAACAGCATCCCCATCTCTGAAGACTACAGCGTCGCCAGCGCAGCTCTCTCTAGCGACG
GCCGCATCTTCACTGGTGTCAATGTATATCATTTTACTGGGGGACCTTGTGCAGAACTCGTGGTGCTGGG
CACTGCTGCTGCTGCGGCAGCTGGCAACCTGACTTGTATCGTCGCGATCGGAAATGAGAACAGGGGCATC
TTGAGCCCCTGCGGACGGTGCCGACAGGTGCTTCTCGATCTGCATCCTGGGATCAAAGCCATAGTGAAGG
ACAGTGATGGACAGCCGACGGCAGTTGGGATTCGTGAATTGCTGCCCTCTGGTTATGTGTGGGAGGGCTA
AGCACAATTCGAGCTCGGTACCTTTAAGACCAATGACTTACAAGGCAGCTGTAGATCTTAGCCACTTTTT
AAAAGAAAAGGGGGGACTGGAAGGGCTAATTCACTCCCAACGAAGACAAGATCTGCTTTTTGCTTGTACT
GGGTCTCTCTGGTTAGACCAGATCTGAGCCTGGGAGCTCTCTGGCTAACTAGGGAACCCACTGCTTAAGC
CTCAATAAAGCTTGCCTTGAGTGCTTCAAGTAGTGTGTGCCCGTCTGTTGTGTGACTCTGGTAACTAGAG
ATCCCTCAGACCCTTTTAGTCAGTGTGGAAAATCTCTAGCAGTAGTAGTTCATGTCATCTTATTATTCAG
TATTTATAACTTGCAAAGAAATGAATATCAGAGAGTGAGAGGAACTTGTTTATTGCAGCTTATAATGGTT
ACAAATAAAGCAATAGCATCACAAATTTCACAAATAAAGCATTTTTTTCACTGCATTCTAGTTGTGGTTT
GTCCAAACTCATCAATGTATCTTATCATGTCTGGCTCTAGCTATCCCGCCCCTAACTCCGCCCATCCCGC
CCCTAACTCCGCCCAGTTCCGCCCATTCTCCGCCCCATGGCTGACTAATTTTTTTTATTTATGCAGAGGC
CGAGGCCGCCTCGGCCTCTGAGCTATTCCAGAAGTAGTGAGGAGGCTTTTTTGGAGGCCTAGGGACGTAC
CCAATTCGCCCTATAGTGAGTCGTATTACGCGCGCTCACTGGCCGTCGTTTTACAACGTCGTGACTGGGA
AAACCCTGGCGTTACCCAACTTAATCGCCTTGCAGCACATCCCCCTTTCGCCAGCTGGCGTAATAGCGAA
GAGGCCCGCACCGATCGCCCTTCCCAACAGTTGCGCAGCCTGAATGGCGAATGGG
[124 nt withheld, positions 5306-5429]
C
[91 nt withheld, positions 5431-5521]
A
[49 nt withheld, positions 5523-5571]
CCTTTGACGTTGGAGTCCACGTTCTTT
[37 nt withheld, positions 5599-5635]
ACCCTATCTCGGTCTATTCTTTTGATTTATAAGGGATTTTGCCGATTTCGGCCTATTGGTTAAAAAATGA
GCTGATTTAACAAAAATTTAACGCGAATTTTAACAAAATATTAACGCTTACAATTTAGGTGGCACTTTTC
GGGGAAATGTGCGCGGAACCCCTATTTGTTTATTTTTCTAAATACATTCAAATATGTATCCGCTCATGAG
ACAATAACCCTGATAAATGCTTCAATAATATTGAAAAAGGAAGAGTATGAGTATTCAACATTTCCGTGTC
GCCCTTATTCCCTTTTTTGCGGCATTTTGCCTTCCTGTTTTTGCTCACCCAGAAACGCTGGTGAAAGTAA
AAGATGCTGAAGATCAGTTGGGTGCACGAGTGGGTTACATCGAACTGGATCTCAACAGCGGTAAGATCCT
TGAGAGTTTTCGCCCCGAAGAACGTTTTCCAATGATGAGCACTTTTAAAGTTCTGCTATGTGGCGCGGTA
TTATCCCGTATTGACGCCGGGCAAGAGCAACTCGGTCGCCGCATACACTATTCTCAGAATGACTTGGTTG
AGTACTCACCAGTCACAGAAAAGCATCTTACGGATGGCATGACAGTAAGAGAATTATGCAGTGCTGCCAT
AACCATGAGTGATAACACTGCGGCCAACTTACTTCTGACAACGATCGGAGGACCGAAGGAGCTAACCGCT
TTTTTGCACAACATGGGGGATCATGTAACTCGCCTTGATCGTTGGGAACCGGAGCTGAATGAAGCCATAC
CAAACGACGAGCGTGACACCACGATGCCTGTAGCAATGGCAACAACGTTGCGCAAACTATTAACTGGCGA
ACTACTTACTCTAGCTTCCCGGCAACAATTAATAGACTGGATGGAGGCGGATAAAGTTGCAGGACCACTT
CTGCGCTCGGCCCTTCCGGCTGGCTGGTTTATTGCTGATAAATCTGGAGCCGGTGAGCGTGGGTCTCGCG
GTATCATTGCAGCACTGGGGCCAGATGGTAAGCCCTCCCGTATCGTAGTTATCTACACGACGGGGAGTCA
GGCAACTATGGATGAACGAAATAGACAGATCGCTGAGATAGGTGCCTCACTGATTAAGCATTGGTAACTG
TCAGACCAAGTTTACTCATATATACTTTAGATTGATTTAAAACTTCATTTTTAATTTAAAAGGATCTAGG
TGAAGATCCTTTTTGATAATCTCATGACCAAAATCCCTTAACGTGAGTTTTCGTTCCACTGAGCGTCAGA
CCCCGTAGAAAAGATCAAAGGATCTTCTTGAGATCCTTTTTTTCTGCGCGTAATCTGCTGCTTGCAAACA
AAAAAACCACCGCTACCAGCGGTGGTTTGTTTGCCGGATCAAGAGCTACCAACTCTTTTTCCGAAGGTAA
CTGGCTTCAGCAGAGCGCAGATACCAAATACTGTTCTTCTAGTGTAGCCGTAGTTAGGCCACCACTTCAA
GAACTCTGTAGCACCGCCTACATACCTCGCTCTGCTAATCCTGTTACCAGTGGCTGCTGCCAGTGGCGAT
AAGTCGTGTCTTACCGGGTTGGACTCAAGACGATAGTTACCGGATAAGGCGCAGCGGTCGGGCTGAACGG
GGGGTTCGTGCACACAGCCCAGCTTGGAGCGAACGACCTACACCGAACTGAGATACCTACAGCGTGAGCT
ATGAGAAAGCGCCACGCTTCCCGAAGGGAGAAAGGCGGACAGGTATCCGGTAAGCGGCAGGGTCGGAACA
GGAGAGCGCACGAGGGAGCTTCCAGGGGGAAACGCCTGGTATCTTTATAGTCCTGTCGGGTTTCGCCACC
TCTGACTTGAGCGTCGATTTTTGTGATGCTCGTCAGGGGGGCGGAGCCTATGGAAAAACGCCAGCAACGC
GGCCTTTTTACGGTTCCTGGCCTTTTGCTGGCCTTTTGCTCACATGTTCTTTCCTGCGTTATCCCCTGAT
TCTGTGGATAACCGTATTACCGCCTTTGAGTGAGCTGATACCGCTCGCCGCAGCCGAACGACCGAGCGCA
GCGAGTCAGTGAGCGAGGAAGCGGAAGAGCGCCCAATACGCAAACCGCCTCTCCCCGCGCGTTGGCCGAT
TCATTAATGCAGCTGGCACGACAGGTTTCCCGACTGGAAAGCGGGCAGTGAGCGCAACGCAATTAATGTG
AGTTAGCTCACTCATTAGGCACCCCAGGCTTTACACTTTATGCTTCCGGCTCGTATGTTGTGTGGAATTG
TGAGCGGATAACAATTTCACACAGGAAACAGCTATGACCATGATTACGCCAAGCGCGCAATTAACCCTCA
CTAAAGGGAACAAAAGCTGGAGCTGCAAGCTTAATGTAGTCTTATGCAATACTCTTGTAGTCTTGCAACA
TGGTAACGATGAGTTAGCAACATGCCTTACAAGGAGAGAAAAAGCACCGTGCATGCCGATTGGTGGAAGT
AAGGTGGTACGATCGTGCCTTATTAGGAAGGCAACAGACGGGTCTGACATGGATTGGACGAACCACTGAA
TTGCCGCATTGCAGAGATATTGTATTTAAGTGCCTAGCTCGATACATAAACGGGTCTCTCTGGTTAGACC
AGATCTGAGCCTGGGAGCTCTCTGGCTAACTAGGGAACCCACTGCTTAAGCCTCAATAAAGCTTGCCTTG
AGTGCTTCAAGTAGTGTGTGCCCGTCTGTTGTGTGACTCTGGTAACTAGAGATCCCTCAGACCCTTTTAG
TCAGTGTGGAAAATCTCTAGCAGTGGCGCCCGAACAGGGACTTGAAAGCGAAAGGGAAACCAGAGGAGCT
CTCTCGACGCAGGACTCGGCTTGCTGAAGCGCGCACGGCAAGAGGCGAGGGGCGGCGACTGGTGAGTACG
CCAAAAATTTTGACTAGCGGAGGCTAGAAGGAGAGAGATGGGTGCGAGAGCGTCAGTATTAAGCGGGGGA
GAATTAGATCGCGATGGGAAAAAATTCGGTTAAGGCCAGGGGGAAAGAAAAAATATAAATTAAAACATAT
AGTATGGGCAAGCAGGGAGCTAGAACGATTCGCAGTTAATCCTGGCCTGTTAGAAACATCAGAAGGCTGT
AGACAAATACTGGGACAGCTACAACCATCCCTTCAGACAGGATCAGAAGAACTTAGATCATTATATAATA
CAGTAGCAACCCTCTATTGTGTGCATCAAAGGATAGAGATAAAAGACACCAAGGAAGCTTTAGACAAGAT
AGAGGAAGAGCAAAACAAAAGTAAGACCACCGCACAGCAAGCGGCCGCTGATCTTCAGACCTGGAGGAGG
AGATATGAGGGACAATTGGAGAAGTGAATTATATAAATATAAAGTAGTAAAAATTGAACCATTAGGAGTA
GCACCCACCAAGGCAAAGAGAAGAGTGGTGCAGAGAGAAAAAAGAGCAGTGGGAATAGGAGCTTTGTTCC
TTGGGTTCTTGGGAGCAGCAGGAAGCACTATGGGCGCAGCGTCAATGACGCTGACGGTACAGGCCAGACA
ATTATTGTCTGGTATAGTGCAGCAGCAGAACAATTTGCTGAGGGCTATTGAGGCGCAACAGCATCTGTTG
CAACTCACAGTCTGGGGCATCAAGCAGCTCCAGGCAAGAATCCTGGCTGTGGAAAGATACCTAAAGGATC
AACAGCTCCTGGGGATTTGGGGTTGCTCTGGAAAACTCATTTGCACCACTGCTGTGCCTTGGAATGCTAG
TTGGAGTAATAAATCTCTGGAACAGATTTGGAATCACACGACCTGGATGGAGTGGGACAGAGAAATTAAC
AATTACACAAGCTTAATACACTCCTTAATTGAAGAATCGCAAAACCAGCAAGAAAAGAATGAACAAGAAT
TATTGGAATTAGATAAATGGGCAAGTTTGTGGAATTGGTTTAACATAACAAATTGGCTGTGGTATATAAA
ATTATTCATAATGATAGTAGGAGGCTTGGTAGGTTTAAGAATAGTTTTTGCTGTACTTTCTATAGTGAAT
AGAGTTAGGCAGGGATATTCACCATTATCGTTTCAGACCCACCTCCCAACCCCGAGGGGACCCGACAGGC
CCGAAGGAATAGAAGAAGAAGGTGGAGAGAGAGACAGAGACAGATCCATTCGATTAGTGAACGGATCTCG
ACGGTATCGGTTAACTTTTAAAAGAAAAGGGGGGATTGGGGGGTACAGTGCAGGGGAAAGAATAGTAGAC
ATAATAGCAACAGACATACAAACTAAAGAATTACAAAAACAAATTACAAAAATTCAAAATTTTATCGATA
AGCTTGGGAGTTCCG
